>Addgene plasmid #85930 | AB.pCCL.sin.cPPT.GFP.miR-185-5p.sensor.PGK.dNGFR.WPRE | addgene full sequence | sequence record 170018 | Addgene NGS Result
ATGGTGAGCAAGGGCGAGGAGCTGTTCACCGGGGTGGTGCCCATCCTGGTCGAGCTGGACGGCGACGTAA
ACGGCCACAAGTTCAGCGTGTCCGGCGAGGGCGAGGGCGATGCCACCTACGGCAAGCTGACCCTGAAGTT
CATCTGCACCACCGGCAAGCTGCCCGTGCCCTGGCCCACCCTCGTGACCACCCTGACCTACGGCGTGCAG
TGCTTCAGCCGCTACCCCGACCACATGAAGCAGCACGACTTCTTCAAGTCCGCCATGCCCGAAGGCTACG
TCCAGGAGCGCACCATCTTCTTCAAGGACGACGGCAACTACAAGACCCGCGCCGAGGTGAAGTTCGAGGG
CGACACCCTGGTGAACCGCATCGAGCTGAAGGGCATCGACTTCAAGGAGGACGGCAACATCCTGGGGCAC
AAGCTGGAGTACAACTACAACAGCCACAACGTCTATATCATGGCCGACAAGCAGAAGAACGGCATCAAGG
TGAACTTCAAGATCCGCCACAACATCGAGGACGGCAGCGTGCAGCTCGCCGACCACTACCAGCAGAACAC
CCCCATCGGCGACGGCCCCGTGCTGCTGCCCGACAACCACTACCTGAGCACCCAGTCCGCCCTGAGCAAA
GACCCCAACGAGAAGCGCGATCACATGGTCCTGCTGGAGTTCGTGACCGCCGCCGGGATCACTCTCGGCA
TGGACGAGCTGTACAAGTAAAGCGGCCGCGTCGAGAGATGGGGGAGGCTAACTGAGCTAGCCGACCTTAA
CTGGGGAGTACTGGTCGACGTAGCTCAGGAACTGCCTTTCTCTCCATCAGGAACTGCCTTTCTCTCCATC
AGGAACTGCCTTTCTCTCCATCAGGAACTGCCTTTCTCTCCATCAGGAACTGCCTTTCTCTCCATCAGGA
ACTGCCTTTCTCTCCAACCGGTACTAGCTTAGTCATGCACCGGGCTGCAGGAATTCGATGACAGGCGCAG
CTTCCGAGGGATTTGAGATCCAGACATGATAAGATACATTGATGAGTTTGGACAAACCAAAACTAGAATG
CAGTGAAAAAAATGCCTTATTTGTGAAATTTGTGATGCTATTGCCTTATTTGTAACCATTATAAGCTGCA
ATAAACAAGTTAACAACAACAATTGCATTCATTTTATGTTTCAGGTTCAGGGGGAGGTGTGGGAGGTTTT
TTAAAGCAAGTAAAACCTCTACAAATGTGGTATGGCTGATTATGATCAGATCTCTCGAGGCTAGTCTCGT
GATCGATAAAATTTTGAATTTTTGTAATTTGTTTTTGTAATTCTTTAGTTTGTATGTCTGTTGCTATTAT
GTCTACTATTCTTTCCCCTGCACTGTACCCCCCAATCCCCCCTTTTCTTTTAAAAGTTAACCGATACCGT
CGAGATCCGTTCACTAATCGAATGGATCTGTCTCTGTCTCTCTCTCCACCTTCTTCTTCTATTCCTTCGG
GCCTGTCGGGTCCCCTCGGGGTTGGGAGGTGGGTCTGAAACGATAATGGTGAATATCCCTGCCTAACTCT
ATTCACTATAGAAAGTACAGCAAAAACTATTCTTAAACCTACCAAGCCTCCTACTATCATTATGAATAAT
TTTATATACCACAGCCAATTTGTTATGTTAAACCAATTCCACAAACTTGCCCATTTATCTAATTCCAATA
ATTCTTGTTCATTCTTTTCTTGCTGGTTTTGCGATTCTTCAATTAAGGAGTGTATTAAGCTTGTGTAATT
GTTAATTTCTCTGTCCCACTCCATCCAGGTCGTGTGATTCCAAATCTGTTCCAGAGATTTATTACTCCAA
CTAGCATTCCAAGGCACAGCAGTGGTGCAAATGAGTTTTCCAGAGCAACCCCAAATCCCCAGGAGCTGTT
GATCCTTTAGGTATCTTTCCACAGCCAGGATTCTTGCCTGGAGCTGCTTGATGCCCCAGACTGTGAGTTG
CAACAGATGCTGTTGCGCCTCAATAGCCCTCAGCAAATTGTTCTGCTGCTGCACTATACCAGACAATAAT
TGTCTGGCCTGTACCGTCAGCGTCATTGACGCTGCGCCCATAGTGCTTCCTGCTGCTCCCAAGAACCCAA
GGAACAAAGCTCCTATTCCCACTGCTCTTTTTTCTCTCTGCACCACTCTTCTCTTTGCCTTGGTGGGTGC
TACTCCTAATGGTTCAATTTTTACTACTTTATATTTATATAATTCACTTCTCCAATTGTCCCTCATATCT
CCTCCTCCAGGTCTGAAGATCAGCGGCCGCTTGCTGTGCGGTGGTCTTACTTTTGTTTTGCTCTTCCTCT
ATCTTGTCTAAAGCTTCCTTGGTGTCTTTTATCTCTATCCTTTGATGCACACAATAGAGGGTTGCTACTG
TATTATATAATGATCTAAGTTCTTCTGATCCTGTCTGAAGGGATGGTTGTAGCTGTCCCAGTATTTGTCT
ACAGCCTTCTGATGTTTCTAACAGGCCAGGATTAACTGCGAATCGTTCTAGCTCCCTGCTTGCCCATACT
ATATGTTTTAATTTATATTTTTTCTTTCCCCCTGGCCTTAACCGAATTTTTTCCCATCGCGATCTAATTC
TCCCCCGCTTAATACTGACGCTCTCGCACCCATCTCTCTCCTTCTAGCCTCCGCTAGTCAAAATTTTTGG
CGTACTCACCAGTCGCCGCCCCTCGCCTCTTGCCGTGCGCGCTTCAGCAAGCCGAGTCCTGCGTCGAGAG
AGCTCCTCTGGTTTCCCTTTCGCTTTCAAGTCCCTGTTCGGGCGCCACTGCTAGAGATTTTCCACACTGA
CTAAAAGGGTCTGAGGGATCTCTAGTTACCAGAGTCACACAACAGACGGGCACACACTACTTGAAGCACT
CAAGGCAAGCTTTATTGAGGCTTAAGCAGTGGGTTCCCTAGTTAGCCAGAGAGCTCCCAGGCTCAGATCT
GGTCTAACCAGAGAGACCCCGGTTCACTAAACGAGCTCTGCTTATATAGACCTCCCACCGTACACGCCTA
CCGCCCATTTGCGTCAATGGGGCGGAGTTGTTACGACATTTTGGAAAGTCCCGTTGATTTTGGTGCCAAA
ACAAACTCCCATTGACGTCAATGGGGTGGAGACTTGGAAATCCCCGTGAGTCAAACCGCTATCCACGCCC
ATTGATGTACTGCCAAAACCGCATCACCATGGTAATAGCGATGACTAATACGTAGATGTACTGCCAAGTA
GGAAAGTCCCATAAGGTCATGTACTGGGCATAATGCCAGGCGGGCCATTTACCGTCATTGACGTCAATAG
GGGGCGTACTTGGCATATGATACACTTGATGTACTGCCAAGTGGGCAGTTTACCGTAAATACTCCACCCA
TTGACGTCAATGGAAAGTCCCTATTGGCGTTACTATGGGAACATACGTCATTATTGACGTCAATGGGCGG
GGGTCGTTGGGCGGTCAGCCAGGCGGGCCATTTACCGTAAGTTATGTAACGCGGAACTCCATATATGGGC
TATGAACTAATGACCCCGTAATTGATTACTATTAATAACTAGTCAATAATCAATGTCAACATGGCGGTAA
TGTTGGACATGAGCCAATATAAATGTACATATTATGATATGGATACAACGTATGCAATGGCCAAGCTTGC
AGCTCCAGCTTTTGTTCCCTTTAGTGAGGGTTAATTGCGCGCTTGGCGTAATCATGGTCATAGCTGTTTC
CTGTGTGAAATTGTTATCCGCTCACAATTCCACACAACATACGAGCCGGAAGCATAAAGTGTAAAGCCTG
GGGTGCCTAATGAGTGAGCTAACTCACATTAATTGCGTTGCGCTCACTGCCCGCTTTCCAGTCGGGAAAC
CTGTCGTGCCAGCTGCATTAATGAATCGGCCAACGCGCGGGGAGAGGCGGTTTGCGTATTGGGCGCTCTT
CCGCTTCCTCGCTCACTGACTCGCTGCGCTCGGTCGTTCGGCTGCGGCGAGCGGTATCAGCTCACTCAAA
GGCGGTAATACGGTTATCCACAGAATCAGGGGATAACGCAGGAAAGAACATGTGAGCAAAAGGCCAGCAA
AAGGCCAGGAACCGTAAAAAGGCCGCGTTGCTGGCGTTTTTCCATAGGCTCCGCCCCCCTGACGAGCATC
ACAAAAATCGACGCTCAAGTCAGAGGTGGCGAAACCCGACAGGACTATAAAGATACCAGGCGTTTCCCCC
TGGAAGCTCCCTCGTGCGCTCTCCTGTTCCGACCCTGCCGCTTACCGGATACCTGTCCGCCTTTCTCCCT
TCGGGAAGCGTGGCGCTTTCTCATAGCTCACGCTGTAGGTATCTCAGTTCGGTGTAGGTCGTTCGCTCCA
AGCTGGGCTGTGTGCACGAACCCCCCGTTCAGCCCGACCGCTGCGCCTTATCCGGTAACTATCGTCTTGA
GTCCAACCCGGTAAGACACGACTTATCGCCACTGGCAGCAGCCACTGGTAACAGGATTAGCAGAGCGAGG
TATGTAGGCGGTGCTACAGAGTTCTTGAAGTGGTGGCCTAACTACGGCTACACTAGAAGAACAGTATTTG
GTATCTGCGCTCTGCTGAAGCCAGTTACCTTCGGAAAAAGAGTTGGTAGCTCTTGATCCGGCAAACAAAC
CACCGCTGGTAGCGGTGGTTTTTTTGTTTGCAAGCAGCAGATTACGCGCAGAAAAAAAGGATCTCAAGAA
GATCCTTTGATCTTTTCTACGGGGTCTGACGCTCAGTGGAACGAAAACTCACGTTAAGGGATTTTGGTCA
TGAGATTATCAAAAAGGATCTTCACCTAGATCCTTTTAAATTAAAAATGAAGTTTTAAATCAATCTAAAG
TATATATGAGTAAACTTGGTCTGACAGTTACCAATGCTTAATCAGTGAGGCACCTATCTCAGCGATCTGT
CTATTTCGTTCATCCATAGTTGCCTGACTCCCCGTCGTGTAGATAACTACGATACGGGAGGGCTTACCAT
CTGGCCCCAGTGCTGCAATGATACCGCGAGACCCACGCTCACCGGCTCCAGATTTATCAGCAATAAACCA
GCCAGCCGGAAGGGCCGAGCGCAGAAGTGGTCCTGCAACTTTATCCGCCTCCATCCAGTCTATTAATTGT
TGCCGGGAAGCTAGAGTAAGTAGTTCGCCAGTTAATAGTTTGCGCAACGTTGTTGCCATTGCTACAGGCA
TCGTGGTGTCACGCTCGTCGTTTGGTATGGCTTCATTCAGCTCCGGTTCCCAACGATCAAGGCGAGTTAC
ATGATCCCCCATGTTGTGCAAAAAAGCGGTTAGCTCCTTCGGTCCTCCGATCGTTGTCAGAAGTAAGTTG
GCCGCAGTGTTATCACTCATGGTTATGGCAGCACTGCATAATTCTCTTACTGTCATGCCATCCGTAAGAT
GCTTTTCTGTGACTGGTGAGTACTCAACCAAGTCATTCTGAGAATAGTGTATGCGGCGACCGAGTTGCTC
TTGCCCGGCGTCAATACGGGATAATACCGCGCCACATAGCAGAACTTTAAAAGTGCTCATCATTGGAAAA
CGTTCTTCGGGGCGAAAACTCTCAAGGATCTTACCGCTGTTGAGATCCAGTTCGATGTAACCCACTCGTG
CACCCAACTGATCTTCAGCATCTTTTACTTTCACCAGCGTTTCTGGGTGAGCAAAAACAGGAAGGCAAAA
TGCCGCAAAAAAGGGAATAAGGGCGACACGGAAATGTTGAATACTCATACTCTTCCTTTTTCAATATTAT
TGAAGCATTTATCAGGGTTATTGTCTCATGAGCGGATACATATTTGAATGTATTTAGAAAAATAAACAAA
TAGGGGTTCCGCGCACATTTCCCCGAAAAGTGCCACCTAAATTGTAAGCGTTAATATTTTGTTAAAATTC
GCGTTAAATTTTTGTTAAATCAGCTCATTTTTTAACCAATAGGCCGAAATCGGCAAAATCCCTTATAAAT
CAAAAGAATAGACCGAGATAGGGT
[37 nt withheld, positions 5975-6011]
AAAGAACGTGGACTCCAACGTCAAAGG
[49 nt withheld, positions 6039-6087]
T
[91 nt withheld, positions 6089-6179]
G
[124 nt withheld, positions 6181-6304]
CCCATTCGCCATTCAGGCTGCGCAACTGTTGGGAAGGGCGATCGGTGCGGGCCTCTTCGCTATTACGCCA
GCTGGCGAAAGGGGGATGTGCTGCAAGGCGATTAAGTTGGGTAACGCCAGGGTTTTCCCAGTCACGACGT
TGTAAAACGACGGCCAGTGAGCGCGCGTAATACGACTCACTATAGGGCGAATTGGGTACGTCCCTAGGCC
TCCAAAAAAGCCTCCTCACTACTTCTGGAATAGCTCAGAGGCCGAGGCGGCCTCGGCCTCTGCATAAATA
AAAAAAATTAGTCAGCCATGGGGCGGAGAATGGGCGGAACTGGGCGGAGTTAGGGGCGGGATGGGCGGAG
TTAGGGGCGGGATAGCTAGAGCCAGACATGATAAGATACATTGATGAGTTTGGACAAACCACAACTAGAA
TGCAGTGAAAAAAATGCTTTATTTGTGAAATTTGTGATGCTATTGCTTTATTTGTAACCATTATAAGCTG
CAATAAACAAGTTCCTCTCACTCTCTGATATTCATTTCTTTGCAAGTTATAAATACTGAATAATAAGATG
ACATGAACTACTACTGCTAGAGATTTTCCACACTGACTAAAAGGGTCTGAGGGATCTCTAGTTACCAGAG
TCACACAACAGACGGGCACACACTACTTGAAGCACTCAAGGCAAGCTTTATTGAGGCTTAAGCAGTGGGT
TCCCTAGTTAGCCAGAGAGCTCCCAGGCTCAGATCTGGTCTAACCAGAGAGACCCAGTACAAGCAAAAAG
CAGATCTTGTCTTCGTTGGGAGTGAATTAGCCCTTCCAGTCCCCCCTTTTCTTTTAAAAAGTGGCTAAGA
TCTACAGCTGCCTTGTAAGTCATTGGTCTTAAAGGTACCGAGCTCGAATTCCAGGCGGGGAGGCGGCCCA
AAGGGAGATCCGACTCGTCTGAGGGCGAAGGCGAAGACGCGGAAGAGGCCGCAGAGCCGGCAGCAGGCCG
CGGGAAGGAAGGTCCGCTGGATTGAGGGCCGAAGGGACGTAGCAGAAGGACGTCCCGCGCAGAATCCAGG
TGGCAACACAGGCGAGCAGCCATGGAAAGGACGTCAGCTTCCCCGACAACACCACGGAATTGTCAGTGCC
CAACAGCCGAGCCCCTGTCCAGCAGCGGGCAAGGCAGGCGGCGATGAGTTCCGCCGTGGCAATAGGGAGG
GGGAAAGCGAAAGTCCCGGAAAGGAGCTGACAGGTGGTGGCAATGCCCCAACCAGTGGGGGTTGCGTCAG
CAAACACAGTGCACACCACGCCACGTTGCCTGACAACGGGCCACAACTCCTCATAAAGAGACAGCAACCA
GGATTTATACAAGGAGGAGAAAATGAAAGCCATACGGGAAGCAATAGCATGATACAAAGGCATTAAAGCA
GCGTATCCACATAGCGTAAAAGGAGCAACATAGTTAAGAATACCAGTCAATCTTTCACAAATTTTGTAAT
CCAGAGGTTGATTGTCGACTCTAGACTCGACTCTAGAGGATCCCCCTGTTCCACCTCTTGAAGGCTATGT
AGGCCACAAGGCCCACAACCACAGCAGCCAGGATGGAGCAATAGACAGGGATGAGGTTGTCGGTGGTGCC
TCGGGTCACCACGGGCTGGGAGCTGCCCATCACTGTGGTCACCACACCTGCCACCGTGCTGGCTATGAGG
TCTTGTTCTGGAGGTGCCTCAGGCTCCTGGGTGCTGGGGGCTGTGCTGTCCGAGCCCTCTGGGGGTGTGG
ACCGTGTAATCCAACGGCCAGGGATCTCCTCGCACTCGGCGTCGGCCCAGCGTGTGCACTCGCGGAGCTG
GCGCTCGGTGTCCTCGCACACGGTGCAGGGCAGGCACGGGTCCACGTGGTTGGCCTCGTCGGAATACGTG
CCGTCGGGGCACTCCTCGCACACGGTGTTCTGCTTGTCCTGGCAGGAGAACACGAGGCCCGAGCCCGCCT
CGCACACGCGGCACGCCTCGCAGCGCCCAGTCGTCTCATCCTGGTAGTAGCCGTAGGCGCAGCGGCACAC
GGCGTCGTCGGCCTCCACGCACGGCGCCGACATGCTCTGGAGCCCCACGCACTCGGTGCACGGCTTGCAC
GGCTCGGTCGCGCTCACCACGTCGGAGAACGTCACGCTGTCCAGGCAGGGCTCACACACGGTCTGGTTGG
CTCCACAAGGCTGGGCCACACCCTCGCCCAGGTTGCAGGCTTTGCAGCACTCACCGCTGTGTGTGTACAG
GCCTGTGGGGCATGCCTCCTTGGCACCTCCAAGGGACACCCCCAGAAGCAGCAACAGCAGCAGGCGCGGC
CCGTCCATGGCGCGGCCGGTGGCACCTGCCCCCATCGCCCGCCTCCCGCGGCAGCGCTCGACTTCCAGCT
CGGTCCGCTTTGCGGACTGATGGGGCTGCGCTGCGCTGCGCTCCAGCGCCCCCCCTGCCCGCCGGAGCTG
GCCGCGGCCCGAATTCCTGCAGCCCGGGGGATCCCCCTGGGGAGAGAGGTCGGTGATTCGGTCAACGAGG
GAGCCGACTGCCGACGTGCGCTCCGGAGGCTTGCAGAATGCGGAACACCGCGCGGGCAGGAACAGGGCCC
ACACTACCGCCCCACACCCCGCCTCCCGCACCGCCCCTTCCCGGCCGCTGCTCTCGGCGCGCCCTGCTGA
GCAGCCGCTATTGGCCACAGCCCATCGCGGTCGGCGCGCTGCCATTGCTCCCTGGCGCTGTCCGTCTGCG
AGGGTACTAGTGAGACGTGCGGCTTCCGTTTGTCACGTCCGGCACGCCGCGAACCGCAAGGAACCTTCCC
GACTTAGGGGCGGAGCAGGAAGCGTCGCCGGGGGGCCCACAAGGGTAGCGGCGAAGATCCGGGTGACGCT
GCGAACGGACGTGAAGAATGTGCGAGACCCAGGGTCGGCGCCGCTGCGTTTCCCGGAACCACGCCCAGAG
CAGCCGCGTCCCTGCGCAAACCCAGGGCTGCCTTGGAAAAGGCGCAACCCCAACCCCGTGGAATTCGATA
TCAAGCTTCTCGAGGGTAGGCGTGTACGGTGGGAGGCCTATATAAGCAGAGCTCGTTTAGTGAACCGTCA
GATCGCCTGGAGACGCCATCCACGCTGTTTTGACCTCCATAGAAGACACCGGGACCGATCCAGCCTCCGC
GGAATTCACC
Features (pLannotate 1.2.2; 34 found; start..end, strand, type, name):
      1..720     +  CDS            EGFP: the original enhanced GFP (Yang et al., 1996) mammalian codon-optimized
    950..969     +  misc_feature   MCS (fragment): pBluescript multiple cloning site
    997..1131    -  polyA_signal   SV40 poly(A) signal: SV40 polyadenylation signal
   1154..1238    -  CDS            large T antigen (fragment): large T antigen from SV40 (simian virus 40)
   1268..1385    -  misc_feature   cPPT/CTS: central polypurine tract and central termination sequence of HIV-1
   1404..1504    -  CDS            Rev (fragment): human immunodeficiency virus 1 (HIV-1) Rev protein; rev; enhances nuclear export of unspliced and incompletely spliced viral mRNAs
   1881..2114    -  misc_feature   RRE: The Rev response element (RRE) of HIV-1 allows for Rev-dependent mRNA export from the nucleus to the cytoplasm.
   2260..2623    -  CDS            HIV-1 gag (fragment): gag protein from human immunodeficiency virus 1; gag
   2607..2732    -  misc_feature   HIV-1 Ψ: packaging signal of human immunodeficiency virus type 1
   2779..2959    -  LTR            5' LTR (truncated): truncated 5' long terminal repeat (LTR) from HIV-1
   2974..3177    -  promoter       CMV promoter: human cytomegalovirus (CMV) immediate early promoter
   3178..3557    -  enhancer       CMV enhancer: human cytomegalovirus immediate early enhancer
   3658..3676    -  promoter       T3 promoter: promoter for bacteriophage T3 RNA polymerase
   3721..3737    -  protein_bind   lac operator: The lac repressor binds to the lac operator to inhibit transcription in E. coli. This inhibition can be relieved by adding lactose or isopropyl-β-D-thiogalactopyranoside (IPTG). lac repressor encoded by lacI
   3745..3775    -  promoter       lac promoter: promoter for the E. coli lac operon
   3790..3811    -  protein_bind   CAP binding site: CAP binding activates transcription in the presence of cAMP. E. coli catabolite activator protein
   3824..3916    -  CDS            lacI (fragment): lac repressor; lacI; The lac repressor binds to the lac operator to inhibit transcription in E. coli. This inhibition can be relieved by adding lactose or isopropyl-β-D-thiogalactopyranoside (IPTG).
   4099..4687    -  rep_origin     ori: high-copy-number ColE1/pMB1/pBR322/pUC origin of replication
   4858..5718    -  CDS            AmpR: β-lactamase; bla; confers resistance to ampicillin, carbenicillin, and related antibiotics
   5719..5823    -  promoter       AmpR promoter: bla
   5876..6304    -  rep_origin     f1 ori (sequence partly withheld): f1 bacteriophage origin of replication; arrow indicates direction of (+) strand synthesis
   6309..6464    -  CDS            lacZα (fragment): LacZα fragment of β-galactosidase; lacZ fragment
   6472..6490    +  promoter       T7 promoter: promoter for bacteriophage T7 RNA polymerase
   6511..6646    -  rep_origin     SV40 ori: SV40 origin of replication
   6686..6807    -  polyA_signal   SV40 poly(A) signal: SV40 polyadenylation signal
   6879..7112    -  LTR            3' LTR (ΔU3): self-inactivating 3' long terminal repeat (LTR) from HIV-1
   7114..7182    -  CDS            nef (fragment): NEF_HV1Z2 - Experimental evidence at protein level: Swiss-Prot protein existence level 1. Extracellular Nef protein targets CD4(+) T-lymphocytes for apoptosis by interacting with CXCR4 surface receptors. From Human immunodeficiency virus type 1 group M subtype D (isolate Z2/CDC-Z34) (HIV-1).
   7199..7787    -  misc_feature   WPRE: woodchuck hepatitis virus posttranscriptional regulatory element
   7801..7819    -  misc_feature   MCS (fragment): pUC18/19 multiple cloning site
   7822..8649    -  CDS            NGFR (fragment): TNR16_HUMAN - Also known as TNFRSF16. Experimental evidence at protein level: Swiss-Prot protein existence level 1. Low affinity receptor which can bind to NGF, BDNF, NTF3, and NTF4. Forms a heterodimeric receptor with SORCS2 that binds the precursor forms of NGF, BDNF and NTF3 with high affinity, and has much lower affinity for mature NGF and BDNF (PubMed:24908487). Plays an important role in differentiation and survival of specific neuronal populations during development (By similarity). Can mediate cell survival as well as cell death of neural cells. Plays a role in the inactivation of RHOA
   8764..8788    -  misc_feature   MCS (fragment): pBluescript multiple cloning site
   8791..9301    -  promoter       hPGK promoter: human phosphoglycerate kinase 1 promoter
   9304..9327    +  misc_feature   MCS (fragment): pBluescript multiple cloning site
   9329..9367    +  promoter       minimal CMV promoter: human cytomegalovirus (CMV) immediate early promoter
