[The description below was written by a language model from this plasmid's Addgene catalogue record and pLannotate feature annotations shown in this document.]
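Description:
AB.pCCL.sin.cPPT.GFP.miR-185-5p.sensor.PGK.dNGFR.WPRE is a third-generation, self-inactivating HIV-1-based lentiviral transfer plasmid that serves as a reporter ("sensor") of human miR-185-5p activity. It is propagated in E. coli through a high-copy ColE1/pUC origin with ampicillin resistance. An f1 origin and an SV40 origin are also present. The viral genome is transcribed from a chimeric CMV enhancer/promoter fused to a truncated 5' LTR. It carries the Ψ packaging signal with a partial gag, the RRE, the cPPT/CTS, a WPRE and a ΔU3 3' LTR, so the integrated provirus lacks LTR promoter activity.

The payload is a bidirectional expression unit. The human PGK promoter drives a truncated NGFR fragment (dNGFR) in one direction. An adjacent minimal CMV promoter faces the opposite way and drives EGFP, which is terminated by an SV40 polyadenylation signal. The catalogue lists PGK as the promoter, which fits this divergent arrangement. The 171 bp miR-185-5p sensor insert was cloned between NheI and AgeI sites. It is not annotated in the feature table, but an unannotated gap lies between the end of the EGFP coding sequence and the poly(A) signal, which suggests the insert sits in the EGFP 3' untranslated region. In such designs, microRNA target sequences make the GFP transcript susceptible to repression when the cognate miRNA is active. The dNGFR surface marker is unaffected and serves as an internal control for transduction and expression.

The ratio of GFP to NGFR then reports miR-185-5p activity in transduced cells. The associated work used libraries of these sensors for high-throughput assessment of microRNA activity. The sequenced record is 9,464 nt, slightly shorter than the 9,480 bp given in the catalogue.
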