Addgene plasmid #85930: AB.pCCL.sin.cPPT.GFP.miR-185-5p.sensor.PGK.dNGFR.WPRE
Purpose: Sensor Plasmid
Depositing lab: Brian Brown. Depositing organization: Icahn School of Medicine at Mount Sinai. Publication: High-throughput assessment of microRNA activity and function using microRNA sensor and decoy libraries. Mullokandov G, Baccarini A, Ruzo A, Jayaprakash AD, Tung N, Israelow B, Evans MJ, Sachidanandam R, Brown BD. Nat Methods. 2012 Jul 1;9(8):840-6. doi: 10.1038/nmeth.2078. PubMed 22751203.
Backbone
  Vector backbone: AB.pCCL.sin.cPPT.GFP.PGK.dNGFR.WPRE
  Backbone size w/o insert (bp): 9309
  Total vector size (bp): 9480
  Vector type: Lentiviral
  Selectable markers: eGFP , NGFR
Growth in bacteria
  Bacterial resistance: Ampicillin, 100 μg/mL
  Growth temperature: 37°C
  Growth strain: NEB Stable
  Copy number: High Copy
Gene/Insert
  Gene/Insert name: miR-185-5p Sensor
  Species: H. sapiens (human)
  Insert size (bp): 171
  Entrez Gene: MIR185 (a.k.a. MIRN185, miR-185)
  Promoter: PGK
  Cloning method: Restriction Enzyme; 5′ cloning site NheI (not destroyed); 3′ cloning site AgeI (not destroyed)
  Sequencing primers: 5′ AACAGACATACAAACTAAAG
Terms and licenses: Academic/Nonprofit Terms; Industry Terms: Not Available to Industry
How to cite: AB.pCCL.sin.cPPT.GFP.miR-185-5p.sensor.PGK.dNGFR.WPRE was a gift from Brian Brown (Addgene plasmid # 85930 ; http://n2t.net/addgene:85930 ; RRID:Addgene_85930)
