>Addgene plasmid #85930 | AB.pCCL.sin.cPPT.GFP.miR-185-5p.sensor.PGK.dNGFR.WPRE | depositor partial sequence | sequence record 167422 | AB.pCCL.sin.cPPT.GFP.miR-185-5p.sensor.PGK.dNGFR.WPRE sequence 735 bps
ATCACGAGACTAGCCTCGAGAGATCTGATCATAATCAGCCATACCACATTTGTAGAGGTTTTACTTGCTT
TAAAAAACCTCCCACACCTCCCCCTGAACCTGAAACATAAAATGAATGCAATTGTTGTTGTTAACTTGTT
TATTGCAGCTTATAATGGTTACAAATAAGGCAATAGCATCACAAATTTCACAAATAAGGCATTTTTTTCA
CTGCATTCTAGTTTTGGTTTGTCCAAACTCATCAATGTATCTTATCATGTCTGGATCTCAAATCCCTCGG
AAGCTGCGCCTGTCATCGAATTCCTGCAGCCCGGTGCATGACTAAGCTAGTACCGGTTGGAGAGAAAGGC
AGTTCCTGATGGAGAGAAAGGCAGTTCCTGATGGAGAGAAAGGCAGTTCCTGATGGAGAGAAAGGCAGTT
CCTGATGGAGAGAAAGGCAGTTCCTGATGGAGAGAAAGGCAGTTCCTGAGCTACGTCGACCAGTACTCCC
CAGTTAAGGTCGGCTAGCTCAGTTAGCCTCCCCCATCTCTCGACGCGGCCGCTTTACTTGTACAGCTCGT
CCATGCCGAGAGTGATCCCGGCGGCGGTCACGAACTCCAGCAGGACCATGTGATCGCGCTTCTCGTTGGG
GTCTTTGCTCAGGGCGGACTGGGTGCTCAGGTAGTGGTTGTCGGGCAGCAGCACGGGGCCGTCGCCGATG
GGGGTGTTCTGCTGGTAGTGGTCGGCGAGCTGCAC
